>Addgene plasmid #164841 | pCDNA_GFP_hTLN2-FL-LBD | addgene full sequence | sequence record 325550 | Addgene NGS Result
GACATTGATTATTGACTAGTTATTAATAGTAATCAATTACGGGGTCATTAGTTCATAGCCCATATATGGA
GTTCCGCGTTACATAACTTACGGTAAATGGCCCGCCTGGCTGACCGCCCAACGACCCCCGCCCATTGACG
TCAATAATGACGTATGTTCCCATAGTAACGCCAATAGGGACTTTCCATTGACGTCAATGGGTGGAGTATT
TACGGTAAACTGCCCACTTGGCAGTACATCAAGTGTATCATATGCCAAGTACGCCCCCTATTGACGTCAA
TGACGGTAAATGGCCCGCCTGGCATTATGCCCAGTACATGACCTTATGGGACTTTCCTACTTGGCAGTAC
ATCTACGTATTAGTCATCGCTATTACCATGGTGATGCGGTTTTGGCAGTACATCAATGGGCGTGGATAGC
GGTTTGACTCACGGGGATTTCCAAGTCTCCACCCCATTGACGTCAATGGGAGTTTGTTTTGGCACCAAAA
TCAACGGGACTTTCCAAAATGTCGTAACAACTCCGCCCCATTGACGCAAATGGGCGGTAGGCGTGTACGG
TGGGAGGTCTATATAAGCAGAGCTCTCCCTATCAGTGATAGAGATCTCCCTATCAGTGATAGAGATCGTC
GACGAGCTCGTTTAGTGAACCGTCAGATCGCCTGGAGACGCCATCCACGCTGTTTTGACCTCCATAGAAG
ACACCGGGACCGATCCAGCCTCCGGACTCTAGCGTTTAAACTTAAGCTTGCTAGCGGTACCGCCACCATG
CATCACCACCACCATCATCATCACCACCATATGGTGAGCAAGGGCGAGGAGCTGTTCACCGGGGTGGTGC
CCATCCTGGTCGAGCTGGACGGCGACGTAAACGGCCACAAGTTCAGCGTGTCCGGCGAGGGCGAGGGCGA
TGCCACCTACGGCAAGCTGACCCTGAAGTTCATCTGCACCACCGGCAAGCTGCCCGTGCCCTGGCCCACC
CTCGTGACCACCCTGACCTACGGCGTGCAGTGCTTCAGCCGCTACCCCGACCACATGAAGCAGCACGACT
TCTTCAAGTCCGCCATGCCCGAAGGCTACGTCCAGGAGCGCACCATCTTCTTCAAGGACGACGGCAACTA
CAAGACCCGCGCCGAGGTGAAGTTCGAGGGCGACACCCTGGTGAACCGCATCGAGCTGAAGGGCATCGAC
TTCAAGGAGGACGGCAACATCCTGGGGCACAAGCTGGAGTACAACTACAACAGCCACAACGTCTATATCA
TGGCCGACAAGCAGAAGAACGGCATCAAGGTGAACTTCAAGATCCGCCACAACATCGAGGACGGCAGCGT
GCAGCTCGCCGACCACTACCAGCAGAACACCCCCATCGGCGACGGCCCCGTGCTGCTGCCCGACAACCAC
TACCTGAGCACCCAGTCCGCCCTGAGCAAAGACCCCAACGAGAAGCGCGATCACATGGTCCTGCTGGAGT
TCGTGACCGCCGCCGGGATCACCCTCGGCATGGACGAGCTGTACAAGGGATCCCTGGAAGTTCTGTTCCA
GGGGCCCCATATGGTGGCCCTGTCCTTAAAGATTTGTGTGCGCCACTGCAACGTGGTGAAGACCATGCAG
TTTGAACCATCTACAGCTGTGTACGATGCGTGTCGAGTCATTCGGGAACGGGTGCCTGAGGCACAAGCTG
GGCAAGCTTCTGACTATGGACTCTTTCTTTCGGATGAAGACCCGAGGAAAGGGATTTGGCTGGAAGCGGG
CAGAACACTGGATTACTACATGTTGCGGAATGGGGATATTTTGGAATATAAAAAGAAACAGAGACCTCAG
AAAATCCGGATGCTGGATGGATCTGTGAAGACAGTGATGGTGGATGATTCCAAGACTGTGGGGGAGCTCC
TGGTCACTATTTGTAGCAGAATAGGAATAACAAATTATGAAGAATACTCCTTAATCCAAGAAACTATCGA
AGAAAAGAAAGAGGAAGGAACGGGCACACTCAAAAAAGACAGGACACTGTTACGAGATGAGAGGAAAATG
GAGAAGTTGAAGGCCAAGCTGCACACAGATGATGACCTAAATTGGCTGGATCACAGCCGAACATTCAGAG
AACAAGGAGTAGATGAAAACGAAACGTTGCTGCTTAGACGGAAGTTCTTTTACTCTGATCAGAATGTAGA
TTCGAGAGACCCCGTGCAGCTGAACTTGCTTTATGTTCAGGCACAGGATGACATCCTGAATGGCTCTCAC
CCTGTCTCCTTCGAGAAAGCTTGCGAGTTTGGTGGATTTCAAGCCCAGATACAATTTGGACCTCATGTGG
AACATAAACACAAACCTGGATTTTTAGATCTGAAGGAATTCCTGCCCAAAGAATACATCCAGCAGAGAGG
AGCTGAAAAGAGGATCTTTCAGGAGCATAAGAACTGCGGAGAGATGAGCGAGATAGAAGCCAAGGTCAAG
TACGTCAAACTCGCACGGTCCCTCCGCACATATGGCGTGTCCTTCTTCCTGGTGCAGGAGAAGATGAAAG
GCAAGAACCAGCTGGTGCCTCGCCTGCTGGGGATCACCAAAGACTCGGTGATGCGCGTGGATCAGCAGAC
CAAGGAAGTGCTGCAGGAGTGGCCCCTCACCACCGTCAAGCGCTGGGCAGCCTCACCCAAGAGCTTCACA
CTGGATTTTGGGGAGTATCAGGAAAGCTACTATTCAGTACAAACCACCGAGGGAGAGCAGATATCCCAGC
TGATTGCAGGCTACATTGACATCATCCTGAAAAAGAAACAAAGTAAAGATCGATTTGGACTAGAAGGTGA
TGAGGAGTCAACCATGTTAGAAGAGTCCGTTTCCCCAAAAAAGTCCACCATCTTGCAGCAGCAGTTCAAC
CGGACCGGGAAGGCAGAGCACGGCTCAGTGGCGCTGCCGGCCGTGATGCGCTCGGGCTCCAGCGGGCCTG
AGACCTTCAACGTTGGCAGCATGCCCTCGCCACAGCAGCAGGTCATGGTTGGGCAGATGCACCGAGGCCA
CATGCCGCCACTGACCTCAGCCCAGCAGGCCCTGATGGGGACCATCAACACAAGCATGCACGCCGTCCAG
CAGGCCCAGGATGATCTCAGTGAGCTCGACTCGCTGCCACCTCTCGGCCAGGATATGGCATCTAGGGTAT
GGGTTCAGAACAAAGTCGACGAATCCAAACACGGAATCCATTCTCAAGTTGATGCTATCACGGCCGGAAC
GGCTTCAGTTGTTAACCTCACAGCTGGTGACCCTGCAGACACTGACTACACAGCTGTGGGATGTGCGATC
ACCACTATTTCTTCCAACCCGACGGAGATGTCCAAGGGTGTGAAGCTATTGGCCGCCCTCATGGATGATG
AGGTGGGCAGCGGGGAGGACTTGCTCAGAGCTGCCAGGACCCTCGCTGGGGCGGTGTCAGACTTGTTGAA
AGCTGTGCAGCCTACTTCTGGAGAGCCTCGACAGACAGTTTTGACTGCTGCTGGCAGCATCGGACAAGCC
AGTGGGGATCTTCTGAGACAGATTGGAGAGAATGAGACTGATGAGCGATTCCAGGATGTTTTAATGAGTT
TGGCCAAAGCTGTTGCCAATGCAGCTGCCATGTTGGTACTAAAGGCAAAGAATGTTGCCCAAGTGGCCGA
AGACACTGTCCTACAGAACAGGGTAATTGCTGCTGCCACCCAGTGTGCCCTCTCCACCTCCCAGCTTGTG
GCATGTGCCAAGGTTGTGAGCCCCACTATTAGCTCCCCTGTGTGCCAGGAGCAGCTGATTGAAGCAGGGA
AGCTGGTGGACCGCTCGGTGGAGAACTGTGTCCGTGCCTGCCAGGCGGCCACTACCGATAGTGAGCTCCT
GAAGCAGGTCAGCGCAGCGGCCAGCGTGGTCAGCCAGGCCCTCCATGATCTCCTGCAGCATGTGCGGCAG
TTTGCCAGCCGAGGCGAGCCCATCGGCCGCTACGACCAGGCTACTGACACCATCATGTGTGTCACCGAGA
GCATCTTCAGCTCCATGGGTGACGCTGGTGAAATGGTGCGCCAGGCGCGGGTTCTGGCCCAAGCCACATC
AGACCTCGTCAATGCCATGAGGTCAGATGCAGAAGCCGAAATCGACATGGAGAATTCAAAGAAGCTCCTG
GCAGCAGCAAAACTCTTAGCTGACTCCACTGCTCGCATGGTGGAAGCTGCAGAGGGGGCTGCAGCCAACC
CAGAGAATGAGGACCAGCAGCAAAGGCTGAGAGAAGCTGCAGAAGGCCTCCGGGTAGCAACCAACGCAGC
TGCCCAGAATGCTATTAAGAAAAAAATTGTCAACCGACTGGAGGTTGCAGCCAAGCAGGCCGCAGCGGCA
GCTACACAGACCATCGCCGCCTCCCAGAATGCAGCTGTTTCCAACAAGAACCCTGCGGCCCAGCAGCAGC
TGGTCCAGAGTTGCAAGGCAGTGGCTGATCACATCCCTCAGCTGGTCCAGGGAGTGAGGGGGAGCCAAGC
TCAAGCTGAAGACCTGAGTGCCCAGCTGGCTCTCATCATCTCCAGCCAGAACTTCCTCCAGCCTGGAAGC
AAGATGGTGTCCTCTGCCAAAGCCGCAGTGCCCACCGTGAGTGACCAGGCCGCAGCCATGCAGCTGAGCC
AGTGTGCCAAGAACCTGGCCACCAGCTTGGCGGAGCTGCGTACCGCCTCGCAGAAGGCCCATGAAGCTTG
TGGTCCGATGGAAATCGATTCAGCTCTGAATACGGTGCAGACGCTTAAGAATGAACTGCAGGATGCCAAG
ATGGCAGCCGTGGAGAGCCAGCTGAAGCCACTTCCAGGGGAAACGCTGGAAAAATGTGCTCAGGACCTGG
GAAGCACATCCAAGGCGGTGGGCTCCTCCATGGCACAGCTGCTGACCTGTGCTGCTCAAGGCAACGAACA
CTACACAGGGGTGGCTGCTAGAGAGACGGCCCAAGCTCTGAAAACACTGGCCCAGGCCGCCCGTGGAGTG
GCTGCATCGACAACCGACCCCGCGGCCGCCCATGCCATGTTAGATTCTGCTCGAGACGTGATGGAGGGCT
CCGCCATGCTCATTCAAGAGGCCAAGCAGGCCCTGATTGCACCTGGAGATGCAGAGCGTCAACAAAGACT
GGCTCAGGTGGCTAAAGCCGTCTCACACTCCTTGAATAACTGCGTAAATTGCCTCCCTGGGCAGAAGGAT
GTGGACGTGGCCTTGAAGAGCATCGGGGAGTCCAGCAAGAAGCTGCTTGTGGATTCGCTACCTCCAAGCA
CGAAGCCTTTCCAGGAAGCCCAGAGTGAACTGAACCAGGCAGCAGCTGATCTGAACCAGTCTGCTGGGGA
AGTGGTCCATGCCACCCGGGGCCAGAGTGGAGAGTTGGCTGCAGCCTCTGGAAAGTTCAGTGATGATTTT
GATGAATTCCTCGATGCTGGCATTGAGATGGCTGGCCAAGCTCAGACAAAAGAAGACCAGATCCAAGTGA
TAGGGAACCTCAAGAATATCTCGATGGCATCCAGCAAGCTGCTGTTAGCTGCCAAGTCTCTCTCTGTAGA
TCCAGGAGCTCCCAATGCGAAAAATCTCCTGGCTGCAGCTGCAAGAGCTGTGACAGAGAGCATCAATCAA
CTCATCACTCTGTGTACCCAACAAGCTCCGGGCCAGAAAGAGTGCGATAATGCCCTGCGGGAGCTCGAGA
CTGTGAAGGGGATGTTGGACAATCCTAATGAACCTGTTAGTGACCTCTCTTACTTTGACTGCATTGAGAG
TGTGATGGAAAACTCCAAGGTTCTGGGTGAATCGATGGCAGGGATTCCACAGAATGCCAAGACCGGAGAC
CTCCCTGCCTTTGGGGAATGTGTGGGGATTGCATCCAAGGCTCTCTGTGGGCTGACAGAGGCTGCAGCCC
AGGCTGCATACTTGGTTGGCATCTCTGATCCAAACAGCCAGGCAGGCCACCAGGGCCTGGTGGACCCCAT
CCAGTTTGCCAGGGCTAACCAGGCCATCCAGATGGCATGCCAGAACTTGGTGGACCCTGGCAGCAGCCCA
TCACAGGTCCTGTCAGCCGCCACAATTGTTGCCAAGCACACGTCAGCCTTGTGTAATGCCTGCCGCATCG
CCTCATCCAAGACGGCCAACCCAGTAGCCAAGAGGCACTTCGTCCAGTCAGCCAAGGAAGTCGCCAACAG
CACTGCCAACCTGGTGAAGACCATCAAGGCCCTGGATGGGGATTTCTCTGAAGACAACCGCAATAAGTGT
CGCATCGCCACCGCACCCTTGATTGAAGCTGTGGAGAACCTGACAGCGTTCGCCTCAAACCCTGAGTTTG
TCAGCATTCCTGCCCAGATCAGCTCCGAGGGTTCCCAGGCACAGGAACCAATCCTGGTCTCAGCCAAGAC
CATGCTGGAGAGTTCATCGTACCTCATTCGCACTGCGCGCTCTCTGGCCATCAACCCCAAAGACCCACCC
ACCTGGTCTGTACTGGCTGGACATTCCCATACAGTGTCCGACTCCATCAAGAGTCTCATCACTTCTATCA
GGGACAAGGCCCCTGGACAGAGGGAGTGTGATTACTCCATCGATGGCATCAACCGGTGCATCCGGGACAT
CGAGCAGGCCTCGCTGGCCGCCGTCAGCCAGAGCCTGGCCACGAGGGACGACATCTCTGTGGAGGCCCTG
CAGGAGCAGCTGACTTCGGTGGTCCAGGAAATCGGACACCTTATCGATCCCATCGCCACAGCGGCTCGGG
GAGAAGCAGCTCAGCTGGGACATAAGGTGACACAACTGGCAAGCTATTTTGAGCCCTTGATCTTAGCCGC
AGTTGGTGTGGCCTCCAAGATTCTTGATCATCAGCAGCAGATGACGGTGCTGGACCAGACCAAGACTCTC
GCAGAGTCTGCCTTGCAGATGTTGTATGCAGCCAAAGAAGGTGGCGGAAACCCCAAGGCACAACACACCC
ATGACGCCATCACAGAGGCCGCCCAGTTGATGAAGGAAGCCGTGGATGACATCATGGTGACGCTGAACGA
AGCTGCCAGTGAAGTGGGGCTGGTTGGGGGCATGGTGGACGCCATTGCAGAAGCCATGAGCAAGCTGGAT
GAAGGCACTCCTCCAGAACCAAAGGGAACATTTGTCGACTATCAGACGACTGTGGTTAAATACTCCAAAG
CCATTGCGGTGACAGCTCAGGAAATGATGACTAAGTCGGTTACTAACCCGGAGGAGTTGGGAGGACTGGC
TTCACAAATGACCAGTGACTATGGGCACCTGGCTTTCCAGGGCCAGATGGCAGCAGCCACGGCGGAACCA
GAGGAGATCGGATTCCAGATTCGCACTCGTGTGCAGGACCTGGGCCACGGCTGTATCTTCCTGGTGCAGA
AGGCAGGGGCCCTCCAGGTCTGCCCCACAGACAGCTACACCAAGAGGGAGCTGATCGAATGCGCCCGTGC
CGTCACGGAAAAGGTCTCCTTGGTGCTCTCGGCTCTCCAGGCCGGGAACAAAGGAACCCAGGCATGCATT
ACAGCCGCCACCGCTGTGTCTGGGATCATTGCCGACCTGGACACCACCATTATGTTTGCAACAGCGGGGA
CGCTGAATGCAGAGAACAGTGAGACCTTCGCAGACCACAGGGAGAACATTCTCAAGACGGCCAAGGCCTT
GGTAGAAGACACGAAACTACTTGTGTCAGGAGCTGCGTCCACTCCTGACAAGCTGGCCCAGGCGGCCCAG
TCCTCAGCAGCCACCATCACCCAGCTCGCAGAAGTGGTCAAGCTGGGGGCAGCCAGCCTGGGCTCCGACG
ACCCCGAGACCCAGGTGGTTTTGATCAATGCCATCAAAGATGTGGCCAAGGCCCTTTCTGATCTCATCAG
TGCTACCAAGGGAGCTGCCAGCAAGCCAGTGGACGACCCTTCCATGTACCAGCTCAAGGGGGCTGCCAAG
GTGATGGTGACCAATGTCACCTCGCTCCTCAAGACTGTAAAGGCAGTGGAGGATGAGGCCACCCGGGGCA
CCAGGGCGCTTGAGGCCACAATTGAATGCATAAAGCAGGAGCTTACGGTGTTCCAGTCAAAAGACGTACC
TGAAAAGACATCATCACCTGAAGAATCCATAAGGATGACGAAAGGCATCACCATGGCAACAGCCAAAGCC
GTGGCAGCTGGGAACTCATGTAGACAGGAGGACGTGATTGCTACTGCCAACCTGAGCCGGAAAGCCGTGT
CAGATATGTTGACGGCTTGCAAGCAAGCATCCTTCCACCCCGATGTCAGTGACGAGGTGAGAACCAGAGC
CTTGCGTTTCGGGACGGAGTGCACCCTTGGCTACTTGGACCTCCTGGAGCACGTCTTGGTGATTCTTCAG
AAACCAACCCCAGAACTCAAGCAGCAGCTGGCCGCTTTCTCCAAGCGAGTCGCCGGCGCTGTGACAGAGC
TCATCCAGGCGGCGGAAGCCATGAAAGGAACAGAGTGGGTGGATCCAGAAGACCCAACTGTCATTGCAGA
AACAGAGTTACTGGGGGCTGCAGCATCCATCGAAGCTGCTGCTAAGAAGTTAGAGCAACTGAAGCCAAGA
GCAAAACCAAAACAAGCGGATGAGACCCTGGACTTTGAGGAACAGATCTTGGAAGCTGCTAAATCCATTG
CTGCTGCCACAAGCGCCCTGGTCAAATCGGCCTCAGCAGCCCAGAGGGAGCTGGTGGCCCAAGGAAAGGT
GGGCTCCATCCCTGCCAACGCTGCAGACGACGGACAGTGGTCACAAGGGCTGATTTCTGCTGCCCGGATG
GTGGCGGCTGCGACCAGCAGTCTCTGTGAGGCGGCCAATGCCTCCGTTCAGGGACACGCCAGCGAGGAGA
AGCTCATCTCATCTGCCAAGCAGGTCGCCGCTTCCACGGCTCAGCTGCTGGTGGCCTGCAAGGTGAAGGC
CGACCAGGATTCAGAGGCCATGAGGCGGCTACAGGCGGCAGGAAATGCTGTGAAAAGAGCCTCAGACAAT
CTTGTCCGTGCAGCCCAGAAGGCAGCATTTGGCAAAGCTGATGACGACGATGTTGTAGTGAAAACCAAGT
TTGTGGGGGGCATTGCTCAGATCATCGCCGCCCAGGAAGAAATGCTAAAGAAAGAGCGAGAACTGGAAGA
AGCAAGGAGAAAACTGGCCCAAATCCGCCAGCAGCAGTATAAGTTTTTACCCACCGAGCTGAGGGAAGAT
GAGGGCTGAGAATTCGCGGCCGCTCGAGTCTAGAGGGCCCGCGGTTCGAACAAAAACTCATCTCAGAAGA
GGATCTGAATATGCATACCGGTCATCATCACCATCACCATTGAGTTTAAACCCGCTGATCAGCCTCGACT
GTGCCTTCTAGTTGCCAGCCATCTGTTGTTTGCCCCTCCCCCGTGCCTTCCTTGACCCTGGAAGGTGCCA
CTCCCACTGTCCTTTCCTAATAAAATGAGGAAATTGCATCGCATTGTCTGAGTAGGTGTCATTCTATTCT
GGGGGGTGGGGTGGGGCAGGACAGCAAGGGGGAGGATTGGGAAGACAATAGCAGGCATGCTGGGGATGCG
GTGGGCTCTATGGCTTCTGAGGCGGAAAGAACCAGCTGGGGCTCTAGGGGGTATCCCC
[124 nt withheld, positions 9579-9702]
C
[91 nt withheld, positions 9704-9794]
A
[49 nt withheld, positions 9796-9844]
CCTTTGACGTTGGAGTCCACGTTCTTT
[37 nt withheld, positions 9872-9908]
ACCCTATCTCGGTCTATTCTTTTGATTTATAAGGGATTTTGCCGATTTCGGCCTATTGGTTAAAAAATGA
GCTGATTTAACAAAAATTTAACGCGAATTAATTCTGTGGAATGTGTGTCAGTTAGGGTGTGGAAAGTCCC
CAGGCTCCCCAGCAGGCAGAAGTATGCAAAGCATGCATCTCAATTAGTCAGCAACCAGGTGTGGAAAGTC
CCCAGGCTCCCCAGCAGGCAGAAGTATGCAAAGCATGCATCTCAATTAGTCAGCAACCATAGTCCCGCCC
CTAACTCCGCCCATCCCGCCCCTAACTCCGCCCAGTTCCGCCCATTCTCCGCCCCATGGCTGACTAATTT
TTTTTATTTATGCAGAGGCCGAGGCCGCCTCTGCCTCTGAGCTATTCCAGAAGTAGTGAGGAGGCTTTTT
TGGAGGCCTAGGCTTTTGCAAAAAGCTCCCGGGAGCTTGTATATCCATTTTCGGATCTGATCAGCACGTG
TTGACAATTAATCATCGGCATAGTATATCGGCATAGTATAATACGACAAGGTGAGGAACTAAACCATGGC
CAAGTTGACCAGTGCCGTTCCGGTGCTCACCGCGCGCGACGTCGCCGGAGCGGTCGAGTTCTGGACCGAC
CGGCTCGGGTTCTCCCGGGACTTCGTGGAGGACGACTTCGCCGGTGTGGTCCGGGACGACGTGACCCTGT
TCATCAGCGCGGTCCAGGACCAGGTGGTGCCGGACAACACCCTGGCCTGGGTGTGGGTGCGCGGCCTGGA
CGAGCTGTACGCCGGGTGGTCGGAGGTCGTGTCCACGAACTTCCGGGACGCCTCCGGGCCGGCCATGACC
GAGATCGGCGAGCAGCCGTGGGGGCGGGAGTTCGCCCTGCGCGACCCGGCCGGCAACTGCGTGCACTTCG
TGGCCGAGGAGCAGGACTGACACGTGCTACGAGATTTCGATTCCACCGCCGCCTTCTATGAAAGGTTGGG
CTTCGGAATCGTTTTCCGGGACGCCGGCTGGATGATCCTCCAGCGCGGGGATCTCATGCTGGAGTTCTTC
GCCCACCCCAACTTGTTTATTGCAGCTTATAATGGTTACAAATAAAGCAATAGCATCACAAATTTCACAA
ATAAAGCATTTTTTTCACTGCATTCTAGTTGTGGTTTGTCCAAACTCATCAATGTATCTTATCATGTCTG
TATACCGTCGACCTCTAGCTAGAGCTTGGCGTAATCATGGTCATAGCTGTTTCCTGTGTGAAATTGTTAT
CCGCTCACAATTCCACACAACATACGAGCCGGAAGCATAAAGTGTAAAGCCTGGGGTGCCTAATGAGTGA
GCTAACTCACATTAATTGCGTTGCGCTCACTGCCCGCTTTCCAGTCGGGAAACCTGTCGTGCCAGCTGCA
TTAATGAATCGGCCAACGCGCGGGGAGAGGCGGTTTGCGTATTGGGCGCTCTTCCGCTTCCTCGCTCACT
GACTCGCTGCGCTCGGTCGTTCGGCTGCGGCGAGCGGTATCAGCTCACTCAAAGGCGGTAATACGGTTAT
CCACAGAATCAGGGGATAACGCAGGAAAGAACATGTGAGCAAAAGGCCAGCAAAAGGCCAGGAACCGTAA
AAAGGCCGCGTTGCTGGCGTTTTTCCATAGGCTCCGCCCCCCTGACGAGCATCACAAAAATCGACGCTCA
AGTCAGAGGTGGCGAAACCCGACAGGACTATAAAGATACCAGGCGTTTCCCCCTGGAAGCTCCCTCGTGC
GCTCTCCTGTTCCGACCCTGCCGCTTACCGGATACCTGTCCGCCTTTCTCCCTTCGGGAAGCGTGGCGCT
TTCTCATAGCTCACGCTGTAGGTATCTCAGTTCGGTGTAGGTCGTTCGCTCCAAGCTGGGCTGTGTGCAC
GAACCCCCCGTTCAGCCCGACCGCTGCGCCTTATCCGGTAACTATCGTCTTGAGTCCAACCCGGTAAGAC
ACGACTTATCGCCACTGGCAGCAGCCACTGGTAACAGGATTAGCAGAGCGAGGTATGTAGGCGGTGCTAC
AGAGTTCTTGAAGTGGTGGCCTAACTACGGCTACACTAGAAGAACAGTATTTGGTATCTGCGCTCTGCTG
AAGCCAGTTACCTTCGGAAAAAGAGTTGGTAGCTCTTGATCCGGCAAACAAACCACCGCTGGTAGCGGTG
GTTTTTTTGTTTGCAAGCAGCAGATTACGCGCAGAAAAAAAGGATCTCAAGAAGATCCTTTGATCTTTTC
TACGGGGTCTGACGCTCAGTGGAACGAAAACTCACGTTAAGGGATTTTGGTCATGAGATTATCAAAAAGG
ATCTTCACCTAGATCCTTTTAAATTAAAAATGAAGTTTTAAATCAATCTAAAGTATATATGAGTAAACTT
GGTCTGACAGTTACCAATGCTTAATCAGTGAGGCACCTATCTCAGCGATCTGTCTATTTCGTTCATCCAT
AGTTGCCTGACTCCCCGTCGTGTAGATAACTACGATACGGGAGGGCTTACCATCTGGCCCCAGTGCTGCA
ATGATACCGCGAGACCCACGCTCACCGGCTCCAGATTTATCAGCAATAAACCAGCCAGCCGGAAGGGCCG
AGCGCAGAAGTGGTCCTGCAACTTTATCCGCCTCCATCCAGTCTATTAATTGTTGCCGGGAAGCTAGAGT
AAGTAGTTCGCCAGTTAATAGTTTGCGCAACGTTGTTGCCATTGCTACAGGCATCGTGGTGTCACGCTCG
TCGTTTGGTATGGCTTCATTCAGCTCCGGTTCCCAACGATCAAGGCGAGTTACATGATCCCCCATGTTGT
GCAAAAAAGCGGTTAGCTCCTTCGGTCCTCCGATCGTTGTCAGAAGTAAGTTGGCCGCAGTGTTATCACT
CATGGTTATGGCAGCACTGCATAATTCTCTTACTGTCATGCCATCCGTAAGATGCTTTTCTGTGACTGGT
GAGTACTCAACCAAGTCATTCTGAGAATAGTGTATGCGGCGACCGAGTTGCTCTTGCCCGGCGTCAATAC
GGGATAATACCGCGCCACATAGCAGAACTTTAAAAGTGCTCATCATTGGAAAACGTTCTTCGGGGCGAAA
ACTCTCAAGGATCTTACCGCTGTTGAGATCCAGTTCGATGTAACCCACTCGTGCACCCAACTGATCTTCA
GCATCTTTTACTTTCACCAGCGTTTCTGGGTGAGCAAAAACAGGAAGGCAAAATGCCGCAAAAAAGGGAA
TAAGGGCGACACGGAAATGTTGAATACTCATACTCTTCCTTTTTCAATATTATTGAAGCATTTATCAGGG
TTATTGTCTCATGAGCGGATACATATTTGAATGTATTTAGAAAAATAAACAAATAGGGGTTCCGCGCACA
TTTCCCCGAAAAGTGCCACCTGACGTCGACGGATCGGGAGATCTCCCGATCCCCTATGGTGCACTCTCAG
TACAATCTGCTCTGATGCCGCATAGTTAAGCCAGTATCTGCTCCCTGCTTGTGTGTTGGAGGTCGCTGAG
TAGTGCGCGAGCAAAATTTAAGCTACAACAAGGCAAGGCTTGACCGACAATTGCATGAAGAATCTGCTTA
GGGTTAGGCGTTTTGCGCTGCTTCGCGATGTACGGGCCAGATATACGCGTT
Features (pLannotate 1.2.2; 23 found; start..end, strand, type, name):
      1..380     +  enhancer       CMV enhancer: human cytomegalovirus immediate early enhancer
    381..584     +  promoter       CMV promoter: human cytomegalovirus (CMV) immediate early promoter
    586..605     +  promoter       PLtetO-1 promoter (fragment): modified phage lambda PL promoter with tet operator sites (Lutz and Bujard, 1997)
    607..626     +  promoter       PLtetO-1 promoter (fragment): modified phage lambda PL promoter with tet operator sites (Lutz and Bujard, 1997)
    634..667     +  promoter       TRE3GV promoter (fragment): 3rd-generation Tet-responsive promoter that can be activated by binding of Tet-On® 3G, optimized for retroviral and lentiviral vectors
    801..1517    +  CDS            EGFP: EGFP is a basic (constitutively fluorescent) green fluorescent protein published in 1996, derived from Aequorea victoria. It is reported to be a rapidly-maturing weak dimer with moderate acid sensitivity.
   1551..9176    +  CDS            TLN2: TLN2_HUMAN - Also known as KIAA0320. Experimental evidence at protein level: Swiss-Prot protein existence level 1. As a major component of focal adhesion plaques that links integrin to the actin cytoskeleton, may play an important role in cell adhesion. Recruits PIP5K1C to focal adhesion plaques and strongly activates its kinase activity (By similarity). From Homo sapiens (Human).
   9309..9533    +  polyA_signal   bGH poly(A) signal: bovine growth hormone polyadenylation signal
   9537..9558    +  promoter       SV40 promoter (fragment): SV40 enhancer and early promoter
   9579..10007   +  rep_origin     f1 ori (sequence partly withheld): f1 bacteriophage origin of replication; arrow indicates direction of (+) strand synthesis
  10021..10350   +  promoter       SV40 promoter: SV40 enhancer and early promoter
  10398..10445   +  promoter       EM7 promoter: synthetic bacterial promoter&nbsp
  10464..10838   +  CDS            BleoR: antibiotic-binding protein; Sh ble from Streptoalloteichus hindustanus; confers resistance to bleomycin, phleomycin, and Zeocin™
  10848..10973   +  CDS            ble (fragment): BLE_KLEPN - Experimental evidence at protein level: Swiss-Prot protein existence level 1. Binding protein with a strong affinity to the bleomycin family of antibiotics. Binds to CL990; an antimitotic-antibiotic compound. From Klebsiella pneumoniae.
  10968..11089   +  polyA_signal   SV40 poly(A) signal: SV40 polyadenylation signal
  11160..11182   -  protein_bind   lac operator (fragment): The lac repressor binds to the lac operator to inhibit transcription in E. coli. This inhibition can be relieved by adding lactose or isopropyl-β-D-thiogalactopyranoside (IPTG). lac repressor encoded by lacI
  11186..11216   -  promoter       lac promoter: promoter for the E. coli lac operon
  11231..11252   -  protein_bind   CAP binding site: CAP binding activates transcription in the presence of cAMP. E. coli catabolite activator protein
  11265..11357   -  CDS            lacI (fragment): lac repressor; lacI; The lac repressor binds to the lac operator to inhibit transcription in E. coli. This inhibition can be relieved by adding lactose or isopropyl-β-D-thiogalactopyranoside (IPTG).
  11540..12128   -  rep_origin     ori: high-copy-number ColE1/pMB1/pBR322/pUC origin of replication
  12299..13159   -  CDS            AmpR: β-lactamase; bla; confers resistance to ampicillin, carbenicillin, and related antibiotics
  13160..13264   -  promoter       AmpR promoter: bla
  13323..13375   -  misc_feature   bom (fragment): basis of mobility region from pBR322
