[The description below was written by a language model from this plasmid's Addgene catalogue record and pLannotate feature annotations shown in this document.]
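Description:
pCDNA_GFP_hTLN2-FL-LBD is a mammalian expression plasmid of about 13.5 kb, built on a pcDNA4-type backbone, that drives production of full-length human talin2 (TLN2) fused at its N terminus to a His10-GFP tag. It is propagated in E. coli through a high-copy ColE1/pUC-type origin and selected with ampicillin via the β-lactamase gene. An f1 origin is also present. A second marker cassette places the Sh ble gene (bleomycin/phleomycin/Zeocin resistance) under tandem SV40 early and bacterial EM7 promoters with an SV40 polyadenylation signal, so the same gene could in principle be used for selection in mammalian cells or in bacteria.

The expression unit consists of the CMV immediate-early enhancer and promoter, followed by an EGFP coding sequence, the roughly 7.6 kb TLN2 open reading frame, and the bovine growth hormone polyadenylation signal. Short fragments annotated just downstream of the CMV promoter as tet-operator-containing promoter elements suggest that tet operator sites sit there, as in tetracycline-repressor-regulatable pcDNA4 variants, although the catalogue entry does not describe the vector as inducible. The His10 tag is listed in the catalogue fields but is not annotated separately in the feature table.

The insert carries mutations described only as lipid binding deficient, and the record does not state which residues are changed. Talin2 is a focal adhesion component that links integrins to the actin cytoskeleton. This construct is intended for expressing a fluorescently tagged, lipid-binding-impaired form in mammalian cells, for example to compare its localisation or its function in cell adhesion with that of the wild-type protein.
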