Addgene plasmid #164841: pCDNA_GFP_hTLN2-FL-LBD
Purpose: Expression of GFP tagged FL human talin2 mutant
Depositing lab: Tina Izard. Depositing organization: UF Scripps Biomedical Research. Publication: A distinct talin2 structure directs isoform specificity in cell adhesion. Rangarajan ES, Primi MC, Colgan LA, Chinthalapudi K, Yasuda R, Izard T. J Biol Chem. 2020 Sep 11;295(37):12885-12899. doi: 10.1074/jbc.RA119.010789. Epub 2020 Jun 30. PubMed 32605925.
Backbone
  Vector backbone: pcDNA4.1
  Vector type: Mammalian Expression
Growth in bacteria
  Bacterial resistance: Ampicillin, 100 μg/mL
  Growth temperature: 30°C
  Growth strain: DH5alpha
  Copy number: High Copy
Gene/Insert
  Gene/Insert name: TLN2
  Species: H. sapiens (human)
  Mutation: Lipid binding deficient mutations
  Entrez Gene: TLN2 (a.k.a. ILWEQ)
  Tag / fusion protein: His10-GFP (N terminal on insert)
  Cloning method: Unknown
Terms and licenses: Academic/Nonprofit Terms; Industry Terms: Not Available to Industry
How to cite: pCDNA_GFP_hTLN2-FL-LBD was a gift from Tina Izard (Addgene plasmid # 164841 ; http://n2t.net/addgene:164841 ; RRID:Addgene_164841)
